Addgene plasmid #123034: pWS494
Purpose: Core promoter
Depositing lab: Tom Ellis. Depositing organization: Imperial College London. Publication: Engineering a Model Cell for Rational Tuning of GPCR Signaling. Shaw WM, Yamauchi H, Mead J, Gowers GF, Bell DJ, Oling D, Larsson N, Wigglesworth M, Ladds G, Ellis T. Cell. 2019 Apr 18;177(3):782-796.e27. doi: 10.1016/j.cell.2019.02.023. Epub 2019 Apr 4. PubMed 30955892.
Backbone
  Vector backbone: pYTK001
  Vector type: Yeast Expression
Growth in bacteria
  Bacterial resistance: Chloramphenicol, 25 μg/mL
  Growth temperature: 37°C
  Growth strain: NEB Turbo Competent E. coli
  Copy number: High Copy
Gene/Insert
  Gene/Insert name: pRNR1m [2b]
  Species: S. cerevisiae (budding yeast)
  Cloning method: Gateway Cloning
Terms and licenses: Academic/Nonprofit Terms; Industry Terms: Not Available to Industry
Depositor comments: Please visit https://www.biorxiv.org/content/10.1101/390559v1 for bioRxiv preprint.
How to cite: pWS494 was a gift from Tom Ellis (Addgene plasmid # 123034 ; http://n2t.net/addgene:123034 ; RRID:Addgene_123034)
