[The description below was written by a language model from this plasmid's Addgene catalogue record and pLannotate feature annotations shown in this document.]
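Description:
pWS494 is a small part-storage plasmid (about 1.8 kb) built on pYTK001, the entry vector of the modular yeast toolkit cloning system, and catalogued as a yeast expression vector. In practice it is an E. coli-propagated carrier for a single DNA part rather than a plasmid that functions on its own in yeast. The annotated features are entirely bacterial: a high-copy ColE1/pUC-type origin of replication and a chloramphenicol acetyltransferase (cat) gene driven by its native promoter and followed by the phage lambda t0 terminator, which provides chloramphenicol selection. No yeast origin, centromere, auxotrophic marker or coding sequence is annotated.

The payload is listed as pRNR1m [2b], a Saccharomyces cerevisiae sequence described simply as a core promoter. The name suggests a minimal version of the RNR1 promoter, and the "[2b]" label suggests a sub-part position within the promoter slot of the toolkit's assembly scheme, where a core promoter would be combined with a separate upstream regulatory element to form a complete hybrid promoter. The record does not spell this out, however. The automated annotation did not detect the insert, which presumably lies in the short unannotated region outside the origin and resistance cassette, so its exact boundaries and length cannot be given. The cloning method is recorded as Gateway, although no recombination sites appear in the feature table.

The plasmid comes from work on engineering yeast as a model cell for rational tuning of GPCR signalling. There, parts of this kind would serve as interchangeable building blocks for synthetic promoters with defined output levels.
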