Features (pLannotate 1.2.2; 4 found; start..end, strand, type, name):
    171..205     -  terminator     lambda t0 terminator: minimal transcription terminator from phage lambda (Scholtissek and Grosse, 1987)
    279..935     -  CDS            cat: CAT_ECOLX - Experimental evidence at protein level: Swiss-Prot protein existence level 1. This enzyme is an effector of chloramphenicol resistance in bacteria. From Escherichia coli. This protein is used as a marker in many commonly used cloning vectors, such as pACYC184.
    936..1033    -  promoter       cat promoter: promoter of the E. coli cat gene encoding chloramphenicol acetyltransferase
   1117..1705    +  rep_origin     ori: high-copy-number ColE1/pMB1/pBR322/pUC origin of replication
>Addgene plasmid #123034 | pWS494 | addgene full sequence | sequence record 240638 | Addgene NGS Result
AGTCGGTCTCATTGATATATAAAGGAGCTAATATTTCATTGTTGGAAAATTACTCTACCATAATTGAAGC
ATATCTCATCCTTTTCATCCTTTTCAACGCAAGAGAGACACCAACGAACAACACTTTATTTGTTGATATA
TTAACATCAGATCTATGTGAGACCAGACCAATAAAAAACGCCCGGCGGCAACCGAGCGTTCTGAACAAAT
CCAGATGGAGTTCTGAGGTCATTACTGGATCTATCAACAGGAGTCCAAGCGAGCTCGATATCAAATTACG
CCCCGCCCTGCCACTCATCGCAGTACTGTTGTAATTCATTAAGCATTCTGCCGACATGGAAGCCATCACA
AACGGCATGATGAACCTGAATCGCCAGCGGCATCAGCACCTTGTCGCCTTGCGTATAATATTTGCCCATG
GTGAAAACGGGGGCGAAGAAGTTGTCCATATTGGCCACGTTTAAATCAAAACTGGTGAAACTCACCCAGG
GATTGGCTGAAACGAAAAACATATTCTCAATAAACCCTTTAGGGAAATAGGCCAGGTTTTCACCGTAACA
CGCCACATCTTGCGAATATATGTGTAGAAACTGCCGGAAATCGTCGTGGTATTCACTCCAGAGCGATGAA
AACGTTTCAGTTTGCTCATGGAAAACGGTGTAACAAGGGTGAACACTATCCCATATCACCAGCTCACCGT
CTTTCATTGCCATACGAAATTCCGGATGAGCATTCATCAGGCGGGCAAGAATGTGAATAAAGGCCGGATA
AAACTTGTGCTTATTTTTCTTTACGGTCTTTAAAAAGGCCGTAATATCCAGCTGAACGGTCTGGTTATAG
GTACATTGAGCAACTGACTGAAATGCCTCAAAATGTTCTTTACGATGCCATTGGGATATATCAACGGTGG
TATATCCAGTGATTTTTTTCTCCATTTTAGCTTCCTTAGCTCCTGAAAATCTCGATAACTCAAAAAATAC
GCCCGGTAGTGATCTTATTTCATTATGGTGAAAGTTGGAACCTCTTACGTGCCCGATCAATCATGACCAA
AATCCCTTAACGTGAGTTTTCGTTCCACTGAGCGTCAGACCCCGTAGAAAAGATCAAAGGATCTTCTTGA
GATCCTTTTTTTCTGCGCGTAATCTGCTGCTTGCAAACAAAAAAACCACCGCTACCAGCGGTGGTTTGTT
TGCCGGATCAAGAGCTACCAACTCTTTTTCCGAAGGTAACTGGCTTCAGCAGAGCGCAGATACCAAATAC
TGTTCTTCTAGTGTAGCCGTAGTTAGGCCACCACTTCAAGAACTCTGTAGCACCGCCTACATACCTCGCT
CTGCTAATCCTGTTACCAGTGGCTGCTGCCAGTGGCGATAAGTCGTGTCTTACCGGGTTGGACTCAAGAC
GATAGTTACCGGATAAGGCGCAGCGGTCGGGCTGAACGGGGGGTTCGTGCACACAGCCCAGCTTGGAGCG
AACGACCTACACCGAACTGAGATACCTACAGCGTGAGCTATGAGAAAGCGCCACGCTTCCCGAAGGGAGA
AAGGCGGACAGGTATCCGGTAAGCGGCAGGGTCGGAACAGGAGAGCGCACGAGGGAGCTTCCAGGGGGAA
ACGCCTGGTATCTTTATAGTCCTGTCGGGTTTCGCCACCTCTGACTTGAGCGTCGATTTTTGTGATGCTC
GTCAGGGGGGCGGAGCCTATGGAAAAACGCCAGCAACGCGGCCTTTTTACGGTTCCTGGCCTTTTGCTGG
CCTTTTGCTCACATGTTCTTTCCTGCGTTATCCCCTGATTCTGTGGATAACCGT
